>Addgene plasmid #59420 | pCI-MEG3a | depositor full sequence | sequence record 92426 | pCI-MEG3a sequence 5722 bps
TCAATATTGGCCATTAGCCATATTATTCATTGGTTATATAGCATAAATCAATATTGGCTATTGGCCATTG
CATACGTTGTATCTATATCATAATATGTACATTTATATTGGCTCATGTCCAATATGACCGCCATGTTGGC
ATTGATTATTGACTAGTTATTAATAGTAATCAATTACGGGGTCATTAGTTCATAGCCCATATATGGAGTT
CCGCGTTACATAACTTACGGTAAATGGCCCGCCTGGCTGACCGCCCAACGACCCCCGCCCATTGACGTCA
ATAATGACGTATGTTCCCATAGTAACGCCAATAGGGACTTTCCATTGACGTCAATGGGTGGAGTATTTAC
GGTAAACTGCCCACTTGGCAGTACATCAAGTGTATCATATGCCAAGTCCGCCCCCTATTGACGTCAATGA
CGGTAAATGGCCCGCCTGGCATTATGCCCAGTACATGACCTTACGGGACTTTCCTACTTGGCAGTACATC
TACGTATTAGTCATCGCTATTACCATGGTGATGCGGTTTTGGCAGTACACCAATGGGCGTGGATAGCGGT
TTGACTCACGGGGATTTCCAAGTCTCCACCCCATTGACGTCAATGGGAGTTTGTTTTGGCACCAAAATCA
ACGGGACTTTCCAAAATGTCGTAATAACCCCGCCCCGTTGACGCAAATGGGCGGTAGGCGTGTACGGTGG
GAGGTCTATATAAGCAGAGCTCGTTTAGTGAACCGTCAGATCACTAGAAGCTTTATTGCGGTAGTTTATC
ACAGTTAAATTGCTAACGCAGTCAGTGCTTCTGACACAACAGTCTCGAACTTAAGCTGCAGAAGTTGGTC
GTGAGGCACTGGGCAGGTAAGTATCAAGGTTACAAGACAGGTTTAAGGAGACCAATAGAAACTGGGCTTG
TCGAGACAGAGAAGACTCTTGCGTTTCTGATAGGCACCTATTGGTCTTACTGACATCCACTTTGCCTTTC
TCTCCACAGGTGTCCACTCCCAGTTCAATTACAGCTCTTAAGGCTAGAGTACTTAATACGACTCACTATA
GGCTAGCCTCGAGAATTCGCAGAGAGGGAGCGCGCCTTGGCTCGCTGGCCTTGGCGGCGGCTCCTCAGGA
GAGCTGGGGCGCCCACGAGAGGATCCCTCACCCGGGTCTCTCCTCAGGGATGACATCATCCGTCCACCTC
CTTGTCTTCAAGGACCACCTCCTCTCCATGCTGAGCTGCTGCCAAGGGGCCTGCTGCCCATCTACACCTC
ACGAGGGCACTAGGAGCACGGTTTCCTGGATCCCACCAACATACAAAGCAGCCACTCACTGACCCCCAGG
ACCAGGATGGCAAAGGATGAAGAGGACCGGAACTGACCAGCCAGCTGTCCCTCTTACCTAAAGACTTAAA
CCAATGCCCTAGTGAGGGGGCATTGGGCATTAAGCCCTGACCTTTGCTATGCTCATACTTTGACTCTATG
AGTACTTTCCTATAAGTCTTTGCTTGTGTTCACCTGCTAGCAAACTGGAGTGTTTCCCTCCCCAAGGGGG
TGTCAGTCTTTGTCGACTGACTCTGTCATCACCCTTATGATGTCCTGAATGGAAGGATCCCTTTGGGAAA
TTCTCAGGAGGGGGACCTGGGCCAAGGGCTTGGCCAGCATCCTGCTGGCAACTCCAAGGCCCTGGGTGGG
CTTCTGGAATGAGCATGCTACTGAATCACCAAAGGCACGCCCGACCTCTCTGAAGATCTTCCTATCCTTT
TCTGGGGGAATGGGGTCGATGAGAGCAACCTCCTAGGGTTGTTGTGAGAATTAAATGAGATAAAAGAGGC
CTCAGGCAGGATCTGGCATAGAGGAGGTGATCAGCAAATGTTTGTTGAAAAGGTTTGACAGGTCAGTCCC
TTCCCACCCCTCTTGCTTGTCTTACTTGTCTTATTTATTCTCCAACAGCACTCCAGGCAGCCCTTGTCCA
CGGGCTCTCCTTGCATCAGCCAAGCTTCTTGAAAGGCCTGTCTACACTTGCTGTCTTCCTTCCTCACCTC
CAATTTCCTCTTCAACCCACTGCTTCCTGACTCGCTCTACTCCGTGGAAGCACGCTCACAAAGGTTCCCA
GTGCCCCCGACAAGCCCCTGCTGGTGTCTCCATCTCCTGCCAAGCATCCTCCAGTGCCTCCTCCTGTGGG
CCTGGCCTCAGGGCTATGGACAGACTCCTGTCCCATCCCAGAGACCCCTCGTGATCGTTCCCTGGCACGT
GGGCCGTGGCCCGGCTGGGTCGGCTGAAGAACTGCGGATGGAAGCTGCGGAAGAGGCCCTGATGGGGCCC
ACCATCCCGGACCCAAGTCTTCTTCCTGGCGGGCCTCTCGTCTCCTTCCTGGTTTGGGCGGAAGCCATCA
CCTGGATGCCTACGTGGGAAGGGACCTCGAATGTGGGACCCCAGCCCCTCTCCAGCTCGAAATCCCTCCA
CAGCCACGGGGACACCCTGCACCTATTCCCACGGGACAGGCTGGACCCAGAGACTCTGGACCCGGGGCCT
CCCCTTGAGTAGAGACCCGCCCTCTGACTGATGGACGCCGCTGACCTGGGGTCAGACCCGTGGGCTGGAC
CCCTGCCCACCCCGCAGGAACCCTGAGGCCTAGGGGAGCTGTTGAGCCTTCAGTGTCTGCATGTGGGAAG
TGGGCTCCTTCACCTACCTCACAGGGCTGTTGTGAGGGGCGCTGTGATGCGGTTCCAAAGCACAGGGCTT
GGCGCACCCCACTGTGCTCTCAATAAATGTGTTTCCTGTCTTAACAAAAAAAAAAAAAAAAAAAAAAAAA
AAAAAAAAAAAAGCGGCCGCTTCGAGCAGACATGATAAGATACATTGATGAGTTTGGACAAACCACAACT
AGAATGCAGTGAAAAAAATGCTTTATTTGTGAAATTTGTGATGCTATTGCTTTATTTGTAACCATTATAA
GCTGCAATAAACAAGTTAACAACAACAATTGCATTCATTTTATGTTTCAGGTTCAGGGGGAGATGTGGGA
GGTTTTTTAAAGCAAGTAAAACCTCTACAAATGTGGTAAAATCGATAAGGATCCGGGCTGGCGTAATAGC
GAAGAGGCCCGCACCGATCGCCCTTCCCAACAGTTGCGCAGCCTGAATGGCGAATGG
[124 nt withheld, positions 3138-3261]
C
[91 nt withheld, positions 3263-3353]
A
[49 nt withheld, positions 3355-3403]
CCTTTGACGTTGGAGTCCACGTTCTTT
[37 nt withheld, positions 3431-3467]
ACCCTATCTCGGTCTATTCTTTTGATTTATAAGGGATTTTGCCGATTTCGGCCTATTGGTTAAAAAATGA
GCTGATTTAACAAAAATTTAACGCGAATTTTAACAAAATATTAACGCTTACAATTTCCTGATGCGGTATT
TTCTCCTTACGCATCTGTGCGGTATTTCACACCGCATATGGTGCACTCTCAGTACAATCTGCTCTGATGC
CGCATAGTTAAGCCAGCCCCGACACCCGCCAACACCCGCTGACGCGCCCTGACGGGCTTGTCTGCTCCCG
GCATCCGCTTACAGACAAGCTGTGACCGTCTCCGGGAGCTGCATGTGTCAGAGGTTTTCACCGTCATCAC
CGAAACGCGCGAGACGAAAGGGCCTCGTGATACGCCTATTTTTATAGGTTAATGTCATGATAATAATGGT
TTCTTAGACGTCAGGTGGCACTTTTCGGGGAAATGTGCGCGGAACCCCTATTTGTTTATTTTTCTAAATA
CATTCAAATATGTATCCGCTCATGAGACAATAACCCTGATAAATGCTTCAATAATATTGAAAAAGGAAGA
GTATGAGTATTCAACATTTCCGTGTCGCCCTTATTCCCTTTTTTGCGGCATTTTGCCTTCCTGTTTTTGC
TCACCCAGAAACGCTGGTGAAAGTAAAAGATGCTGAAGATCAGTTGGGTGCACGAGTGGGTTACATCGAA
CTGGATCTCAACAGCGGTAAGATCCTTGAGAGTTTTCGCCCCGAAGAACGTTTTCCAATGATGAGCACTT
TTAAAGTTCTGCTATGTGGCGCGGTATTATCCCGTATTGACGCCGGGCAAGAGCAACTCGGTCGCCGCAT
ACACTATTCTCAGAATGACTTGGTTGAGTACTCACCAGTCACAGAAAAGCATCTTACGGATGGCATGACA
GTAAGAGAATTATGCAGTGCTGCCATAACCATGAGTGATAACACTGCGGCCAACTTACTTCTGACAACGA
TCGGAGGACCGAAGGAGCTAACCGCTTTTTTGCACAACATGGGGGATCATGTAACTCGCCTTGATCGTTG
GGAACCGGAGCTGAATGAAGCCATACCAAACGACGAGCGTGACACCACGATGCCTGTAGCAATGGCAACA
ACGTTGCGCAAACTATTAACTGGCGAACTACTTACTCTAGCTTCCCGGCAACAATTAATAGACTGGATGG
AGGCGGATAAAGTTGCAGGACCACTTCTGCGCTCGGCCCTTCCGGCTGGCTGGTTTATTGCTGATAAATC
TGGAGCCGGTGAGCGTGGGTCTCGCGGTATCATTGCAGCACTGGGGCCAGATGGTAAGCCCTCCCGTATC
GTAGTTATCTACACGACGGGGAGTCAGGCAACTATGGATGAACGAAATAGACAGATCGCTGAGATAGGTG
CCTCACTGATTAAGCATTGGTAACTGTCAGACCAAGTTTACTCATATATACTTTAGATTGATTTAAAACT
TCATTTTTAATTTAAAAGGATCTAGGTGAAGATCCTTTTTGATAATCTCATGACCAAAATCCCTTAACGT
GAGTTTTCGTTCCACTGAGCGTCAGACCCCGTAGAAAAGATCAAAGGATCTTCTTGAGATCCTTTTTTTC
TGCGCGTAATCTGCTGCTTGCAAACAAAAAAACCACCGCTACCAGCGGTGGTTTGTTTGCCGGATCAAGA
GCTACCAACTCTTTTTCCGAAGGTAACTGGCTTCAGCAGAGCGCAGATACCAAATACTGTTCTTCTAGTG
TAGCCGTAGTTAGGCCACCACTTCAAGAACTCTGTAGCACCGCCTACATACCTCGCTCTGCTAATCCTGT
TACCAGTGGCTGCTGCCAGTGGCGATAAGTCGTGTCTTACCGGGTTGGACTCAAGACGATAGTTACCGGA
TAAGGCGCAGCGGTCGGGCTGAACGGGGGGTTCGTGCACACAGCCCAGCTTGGAGCGAACGACCTACACC
GAACTGAGATACCTACAGCGTGAGCTATGAGAAAGCGCCACGCTTCCCGAAGGGAGAAAGGCGGACAGGT
ATCCGGTAAGCGGCAGGGTCGGAACAGGAGAGCGCACGAGGGAGCTTCCAGGGGGAAACGCCTGGTATCT
TTATAGTCCTGTCGGGTTTCGCCACCTCTGACTTGAGCGTCGATTTTTGTGATGCTCGTCAGGGGGGCGG
AGCCTATGGAAAAACGCCAGCAACGCGGCCTTTTTACGGTTCCTGGCCTTTTGCTGGCCTTTTGCTCACA
TGGCTCGACAGATCT
Features (pLannotate 1.2.2; 14 found; start..end, strand, type, name):
    140..517     +  enhancer       CMV enhancer: human cytomegalovirus immediate early enhancer
    519..718     +  promoter       CMV promoter: human cytomegalovirus (CMV) immediate early promoter
    857..989     +  intron         chimeric intron: chimera between introns from human β-globin and immunoglobulin heavy chain genes
   1034..1052    +  promoter       T7 promoter: promoter for bacteriophage T7 RNA polymerase
   1579..1683    +  ncRNA          MEG3 2: Accession: RF01872 - Maternally expressed 3 conserved region 2
   2836..2957    -  polyA_signal   SV40 poly(A) signal: SV40 polyadenylation signal
   2980..3048    -  CDS            large T antigen (fragment): large T antigen from SV40 (simian virus 40)
   3067..3134    +  CDS            lacZα (fragment): LacZα fragment of β-galactosidase; lacZ fragment
   3138..3566    +  rep_origin     f1 ori (sequence partly withheld): f1 bacteriophage origin of replication; arrow indicates direction of (+) strand synthesis
   3594..3693    -  misc_feature   bom (fragment): basis of mobility region from pBR322
   3795..3830    -  CDS            rop (fragment): Rop protein, which maintains plasmids at low copy number; rop
   3925..4029    +  promoter       AmpR promoter: bla
   4030..4890    +  CDS            AmpR: β-lactamase; bla; confers resistance to ampicillin, carbenicillin, and related antibiotics
   5061..5649    +  rep_origin     ori: high-copy-number ColE1/pMB1/pBR322/pUC origin of replication
