[The description below was written by a language model from this plasmid's Addgene catalogue record and pLannotate feature annotations shown in this document.]
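Description:
pCI-MEG3a is a mammalian expression plasmid built on the Promega pCI backbone that drives transcription of isoform a of the human long non-coding RNA MEG3 (maternally expressed 3). The roughly 1.7 kb MEG3a cDNA was inserted between the EcoRI and NotI sites of the polylinker, both of which remain intact, giving a total plasmid of about 5.7 kb. In bacteria the plasmid is maintained at high copy number from a ColE1/pUC-type origin and selected with ampicillin through the β-lactamase (AmpR) gene and its own promoter. An f1 phage origin is also present, which allows production of single-stranded DNA. No mammalian selection marker is annotated, so the construct is suited to transient transfection.

Expression is controlled by the human cytomegalovirus immediate-early enhancer and promoter, followed by the pCI chimeric intron (β-globin/immunoglobulin heavy chain), which generally improves processing and accumulation of the transcript. A T7 promoter lies just upstream of the insert and can be used for in vitro transcription of the RNA. Downstream, an SV40 polyadenylation signal terminates and polyadenylates the transcript. Within the insert, the annotation detects only a conserved MEG3 RNA family region; because MEG3 is non-coding, no open reading frame, tag or reporter is associated with it. The short large T antigen, lacZα, bom and rop fragments flagged in the table are backbone remnants rather than functional elements. The plasmid is used to overexpress MEG3 isoform a in mammalian cells, and the associated work concerns activation of p53 by this non-coding RNA.
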