Addgene plasmid #59420: pCI-MEG3a
Purpose: Expresses lncRNA MEG3 isoform a in mammalian cells.
Depositing lab: Anne Klibanski. Depositing organization: Massachusetts General Hospital. Publication: Activation of p53 by MEG3 non-coding RNA. Zhou Y, Zhong Y, Wang Y, Zhang X, Batista DL, Gejman R, Ansell PJ, Zhao J, Weng C, Klibanski A. J Biol Chem. 2007 Aug 24;282(34):24731-42. Epub 2007 Jun 13. 10.1074/jbc.M702029200 PubMed 17569660.
Backbone
  Vector backbone: pCI
  Backbone manufacturer: Promega
  Backbone size w/o insert (bp): 4006
  Total vector size (bp): 5722
  Vector type: Mammalian Expression
Growth in bacteria
  Bacterial resistance: Ampicillin, 100 μg/mL
  Growth temperature: 37°C
  Growth strain: DH5alpha
  Copy number: High Copy
Gene/Insert
  Gene/Insert name: MEG3a
  Species: H. sapiens (human)
  Insert size (bp): 1744
  Entrez Gene: MEG3 (a.k.a. FP504, GTL2, LINC00023, NCRNA00023, PRO0518, PRO2160, onco-lncRNA-83, prebp1)
  Promoter: CMV
  Cloning method: Restriction Enzyme; 5′ cloning site EcoRI (not destroyed); 3′ cloning site NotI (not destroyed)
  Sequencing primers: 5′ pCI-5F; 3′ pCI-3R
Terms and licenses: Academic/Nonprofit Terms; Industry Terms: Not Available to Industry
How to cite: pCI-MEG3a was a gift from Anne Klibanski (Addgene plasmid # 59420 ; http://n2t.net/addgene:59420 ; RRID:Addgene_59420)
