>Addgene plasmid #59420 | pCI-MEG3a | addgene partial sequence | sequence record 95711 | T7 5'-TAATACGACTCACTATAGGG-3'
GAGGATCCCTCACCCGGGTCTCTCCTCAGGGATGACATCATCCGTCCACCTCCTTGTCTTCAAGGACCAC
CTCCTCTCCATGCTGAGCTGCTGCCAAGGGGCCTGCTGCCCATCTACACCTCACGAGGGCACTAGGAGCA
CGGTTTCCTGGATCCCACCAACATACAAAGCAGCCACTCACTGACCCCCAGGACCAGGATGGCAAAGGAT
GAAGAGGACCGGAACTGACCAGCCAGCTGTCCCTCTTACCTAAAGACTTAAACCAATGCCCTAGTGAGGG
GGCATTGGGCATTAAGCCCTGACCTTTGCTATGCTCATACTTTGACTCTATGAGTACTTTCCTATAAGTC
TTTGCTTGTGTTCACCTGCTAGCAAACTGGAGTGTTTCCCTCCCCAAGGGGGTGTCAGTCTTTGTCGACT
GACTCTGTCATCACCCTTATGATGTCCTGAATGGAAGGATCCCTTTGGGAAATTCTCAGGAGGGGGACCT
GGGCCAAGGGCTTGGCCAGCATCCTGCTGGCAACTCCAAGGCCCTGGGTGGGCTTCTGGAATGAGCATGC
TACTGAATCACCAAAGGCACGCCCGACCTCTCTGAAGATCTTCCTATCCTTTTCTGGGGGAATGGGGTCG
ATGAGAGCAACCTCCTAGGGTTGTTGTGAGAATTAAATGAGATAAAAGAGGCCTCAGGCAGGATCTGGCA
TAGAGGAGGTGATCAGCAAATGTTTGTTGAAAAGGTTTGACAGGTCAGTCCC
